>Addgene plasmid #38012 | pSNAP-CLC-SNAP | depositor full sequence | sequence record 124444 | pSNAP-CLC-SNAP sequence 5741 bps
TAGTTATTAATAGTAATCAATTACGGGGTCATTAGTTCATAGCCCATATATGGAGTTCCGCGTTACATAA
CTTACGGTAAATGGCCCGCCTGGCTGACCGCCCAACGACCCCCGCCCATTGACGTCAATAATGACGTATG
TTCCCATAGTAACGCCAATAGGGACTTTCCATTGACGTCAATGGGTGGAGTATTTACGGTAAACTGCCCA
CTTGGCAGTACATCAAGTGTATCATATGCCAAGTACGCCCCCTATTGACGTCAATGACGGTAAATGGCCC
GCCTGGCATTATGCCCAGTACATGACCTTATGGGACTTTCCTACTTGGCAGTACATCTACGTATTAGTCA
TCGCTATTACCATGGTGATGCGGTTTTGGCAGTACATCAATGGGCGTGGATAGCGGTTTGACTCACGGGG
ATTTCCAAGTCTCCACCCCATTGACGTCAATGGGAGTTTGTTTTGGCACCAAAATCAACGGGACTTTCCA
AAATGTCGTAACAACTCCGCCCCATTGACGCAAATGGGCGGTAGGCGTGTACGGTGGGAGGTCTATATAA
GCAGAGCTGGTTTAGTGAACCGTCAGATCCGCTAGCGCTACCGGACTCAGATCTCGAGGATGGACAAAGA
CTGCGAAATGAAGCGCACCACCCTGGATAGCCCTCTGGGCAAGCTGGAACTGTCTGGGTGCGAACAGGGC
CTGCACGAGATCAAGCTGCTGGGCAAAGGAACATCTGCCGCCGACGCCGTGGAAGTGCCTGCCCCAGCCG
CCGTGCTGGGCGGACCAGAGCCACTGATGCAGGCCACCGCCTGGCTCAACGCCTACTTTCACCAGCCTGA
GGCCATCGAGGAGTTCCCTGTGCCAGCCCTGCACCACCCAGTGTTCCAGCAGGAGAGCTTTACCCGCCAG
GTGCTGTGGAAACTGCTGAAAGTGGTGAAGTTCGGAGAGGTCATCAGCTACCAGCAGCTGGCCGCCCTGG
CCGGCAATCCCGCCGCCACCGCCGCCGTGAAAACCGCCCTGAGCGGAAATCCCGTGCCCATTCTGATCCC
CTGCCACCGGGTGGTGTCTAGCTCTGGCGCCGTGGGGGGCTACGAGGGCGGGCTCGCCGTGAAAGAGTGG
CTGCTGGCCCACGAGGGCCACAGACTGGGCAAGCCTGGGCTGGGTATGAATTCTGCAGTCGACGGTACCG
CCACCATGGCCGAGTTGGATCCATTTGGCGATCCCGCCGGTGCGCCCGGTGGCCCCGCTCTAGGAAACGG
GGTGGCGGGCGCCGGCGAAGAAGACCCGGCCGCGGCCTTCTTGGCGCAGCAAGAGAGTGAGATTGCGGGC
ATCGAGAACGATGAGGCCTTCGCCATCCTGGACGGCGGCGCCCCCGGGCCGCAGCCACACGGCGAGCCGC
CGGGAGGTCCGGATGCTGTTGACGGAGTGATGAATGGTGAATACTACCAGGAGAGCAATGGTCCAACAGA
CAGTTACGCAGCCATTTCAGAAGTGGATCGATTGCAGTCAGAGCCTGAAAGTATCCGTAAGTGGAGAGAA
GAGCAGACAGAGCGCCTGGAAGCCCTCGATGCCAATTCTCGGAAGCAAGAAGCGGAGTGGAAAGAAAAGG
CGATAAAGGAGCTGGAAGAGTGGTATGCGAGGCAGGACGAGCAGCTACAGAAGACAAAGGCAAACAACAG
GGCGGCAGAAGAAGCCTTTGTAAACGACATTGACGAGTCATCCCCAGGCACTGAGTGGGAGCGGGTGGCC
CGCCTGTGTGACTTTAACCCCAAGTCCAGCAAACAGGCCAAAGATGTCTCTCGCATGCGCTCAGTCCTCA
TCTCCCTGAAGCAGGCCCCCCTGGTGCACCCACCGGTGATGGACAAAGACTGCGAAATGAAGCGCACCAC
CCTGGATAGCCCTCTGGGCAAGCTGGAACTGTCTGGGTGCGAACAGGGCCTGCACGAGATCAAGCTGCTG
GGCAAAGGAACATCTGCCGCCGACGCCGTGGAAGTGCCTGCCCCAGCCGCCGTGCTGGGCGGACCAGAGC
CACTGATGCAGGCCACCGCCTGGCTCAACGCCTACTTTCACCAGCCTGAGGCCATCGAGGAGTTCCCTGT
GCCAGCCCTGCACCACCCAGTGTTCCAGCAGGAGAGCTTTACCCGCCAGGTGCTGTGGAAACTGCTGAAA
GTGGTGAAGTTCGGAGAGGTCATCAGCTACCAGCAGCTGGCCGCCCTGGCCGGCAATCCCGCCGCCACCG
CCGCCGTGAAAACCGCCCTGAGCGGAAATCCCGTGCCCATTCTGATCCCCTGCCACCGGGTGGTGTCTAG
CTCTGGCGCCGTGGGGGGCTACGAGGGCGGGCTCGCCGTGAAAGAGTGGCTGCTGGCCCACGAGGGCCAC
AGACTGGGCAAGCCTGGGCTGGGTTGAGCGGCCGCGACTCTAGATCATAATCAGCCATACCACATTTGTA
GAGGTTTTACTTGCTTTAAAAAACCTCCCACACCTCCCCCTGAACCTGAAACATAAAATGAATGCAATTG
TTGTTGTTAACTTGTTTATTGCAGCTTATAATGGTTACAAATAAAGCAATAGCATCACAAATTTCACAAA
TAAAGCATTTTTTTCACTGCATTCTAGTTGTGGTTTGTCCAAACTCATCAATGTATCTTAAGGCGTAAAT
TGTAAGCGTTAATATTTTGTTAAAATTCGCGTTAAATTTTTGTTAAATCAGCTCATTTTTTAACCAATAG
GCCGAAATCGGCAAAATCCCTTATAAATCAAAAGAATAGACCGAGATAGGGT
[37 nt withheld, positions 2783-2819]
AAAGAACGTGGACTCCAACGTCAAAGG
[49 nt withheld, positions 2847-2895]
T
[91 nt withheld, positions 2897-2987]
G
[124 nt withheld, positions 2989-3112]
CAGGTGGCACTTTTCGGGGAAATGTGCGCGGAACCCCTATTTGTTTATTTTTCTAAATACATTCAAATAT
GTATCCGCTCATGAGACAATAACCCTGATAAATGCTTCAATAATATTGAAAAAGGAAGAGTCCTGAGGCG
GAAAGAACCAGCTGTGGAATGTGTGTCAGTTAGGGTGTGGAAAGTCCCCAGGCTCCCCAGCAGGCAGAAG
TATGCAAAGCATGCATCTCAATTAGTCAGCAACCAGGTGTGGAAAGTCCCCAGGCTCCCCAGCAGGCAGA
AGTATGCAAAGCATGCATCTCAATTAGTCAGCAACCATAGTCCCGCCCCTAACTCCGCCCATCCCGCCCC
TAACTCCGCCCAGTTCCGCCCATTCTCCGCCCCATGGCTGACTAATTTTTTTTATTTATGCAGAGGCCGA
GGCCGCCTCGGCCTCTGAGCTATTCCAGAAGTAGTGAGGAGGCTTTTTTGGAGGCCTAGGCTTTTGCAAA
GATCGATCAAGAGACAGGATGAGGATCGTTTCGCATGATTGAACAAGATGGATTGCACGCAGGTTCTCCG
GCCGCTTGGGTGGAGAGGCTATTCGGCTATGACTGGGCACAACAGACAATCGGCTGCTCTGATGCCGCCG
TGTTCCGGCTGTCAGCGCAGGGGCGCCCGGTTCTTTTTGTCAAGACCGACCTGTCCGGTGCCCTGAATGA
ACTGCAAGACGAGGCAGCGCGGCTATCGTGGCTGGCCACGACGGGCGTTCCTTGCGCAGCTGTGCTCGAC
GTTGTCACTGAAGCGGGAAGGGACTGGCTGCTATTGGGCGAAGTGCCGGGGCAGGATCTCCTGTCATCTC
ACCTTGCTCCTGCCGAGAAAGTATCCATCATGGCTGATGCAATGCGGCGGCTGCATACGCTTGATCCGGC
TACCTGCCCATTCGACCACCAAGCGAAACATCGCATCGAGCGAGCACGTACTCGGATGGAAGCCGGTCTT
GTCGATCAGGATGATCTGGACGAAGAGCATCAGGGGCTCGCGCCAGCCGAACTGTTCGCCAGGCTCAAGG
CGAGCATGCCCGACGGCGAGGATCTCGTCGTGACCCATGGCGATGCCTGCTTGCCGAATATCATGGTGGA
AAATGGCCGCTTTTCTGGATTCATCGACTGTGGCCGGCTGGGTGTGGCGGACCGCTATCAGGACATAGCG
TTGGCTACCCGTGATATTGCTGAAGAGCTTGGCGGCGAATGGGCTGACCGCTTCCTCGTGCTTTACGGTA
TCGCCGCTCCCGATTCGCAGCGCATCGCCTTCTATCGCCTTCTTGACGAGTTCTTCTGAGCGGGACTCTG
GGGTTCGAAATGACCGACCAAGCGACGCCCAACCTGCCATCACGAGATTTCGATTCCACCGCCGCCTTCT
ATGAAAGGTTGGGCTTCGGAATCGTTTTCCGGGACGCCGGCTGGATGATCCTCCAGCGCGGGGATCTCAT
GCTGGAGTTCTTCGCCCACCCTAGGGGGAGGCTAACTGAAACACGGAAGGAGACAATACCGGAAGGAACC
CGCGCTATGACGGCAATAAAAAGACAGAATAAAACGCACGGTGTTGGGTCGTTTGTTCATAAACGCGGGG
TTCGGTCCCAGGGCTGGCACTCTGTCGATACCCCACCGAGACCCCATTGGGGCCAATACGCCCGCGTTTC
TTCCTTTTCCCCACCCCACCCCCCAAGTTCGGGTGAAGGCCCAGGGCTCGCAGCCAACGTCGGGGCGGCA
GGCCCTGCCATAGCCTCAGGTTACTCATATATACTTTAGATTGATTTAAAACTTCATTTTTAATTTAAAA
GGATCTAGGTGAAGATCCTTTTTGATAATCTCATGACCAAAATCCCTTAACGTGAGTTTTCGTTCCACTG
AGCGTCAGACCCCGTAGAAAAGATCAAAGGATCTTCTTGAGATCCTTTTTTTCTGCGCGTAATCTGCTGC
TTGCAAACAAAAAAACCACCGCTACCAGCGGTGGTTTGTTTGCCGGATCAAGAGCTACCAACTCTTTTTC
CGAAGGTAACTGGCTTCAGCAGAGCGCAGATACCAAATACTGTCCTTCTAGTGTAGCCGTAGTTAGGCCA
CCACTTCAAGAACTCTGTAGCACCGCCTACATACCTCGCTCTGCTAATCCTGTTACCAGTGGCTGCTGCC
AGTGGCGATAAGTCGTGTCTTACCGGGTTGGACTCAAGACGATAGTTACCGGATAAGGCGCAGCGGTCGG
GCTGAACGGGGGGTTCGTGCACACAGCCCAGCTTGGAGCGAACGACCTACACCGAACTGAGATACCTACA
GCGTGAGCTATGAGAAAGCGCCACGCTTCCCGAAGGGAGAAAGGCGGACAGGTATCCGGTAAGCGGCAGG
GTCGGAACAGGAGAGCGCACGAGGGAGCTTCCAGGGGGAAACGCCTGGTATCTTTATAGTCCTGTCGGGT
TTCGCCACCTCTGACTTGAGCGTCGATTTTTGTGATGCTCGTCAGGGGGGCGGAGCCTATGGAAAAACGC
CAGCAACGCGGCCTTTTTACGGTTCCTGGCCTTTTGCTGGCCTTTTGCTCACATGTTCTTTCCTGCGTTA
TCCCCTGATTCTGTGGATAACCGTATTACCGCCATGCAT
Features (pLannotate 1.2.2; 17 found; start..end, strand, type, name):
     61..364     +  enhancer       CMV enhancer: human cytomegalovirus immediate early enhancer
    365..568     +  promoter       CMV promoter: human cytomegalovirus (CMV) immediate early promoter
    591..618     +  misc_feature   MCS (fragment): multiple cloning site
    620..1165    +  CDS            SNAP-tag®: human O6-alkylguanine-DNA-alkyltransferase variant that forms covalent bonds with benzylguanine derivatives optimized for mammalian expression
   1168..1191    +  misc_feature   MCS (fragment): multiple cloning site
   1196..1849    +  CDS            Clta (fragment): CLCA_MOUSE - Experimental evidence at protein level: Swiss-Prot protein existence level 1. Clathrin is the major protein of the polyhedral coat of coated pits and vesicles. Acts as component of the TACC3/ch- TOG/clathrin complex proposed to contribute to stabilization of kinetochore fibers of the mitotic spindle by acting as inter- microtubule bridge (By similarity). From Mus musculus (Mouse).
   1859..2404    +  CDS            SNAP-tag®: human O6-alkylguanine-DNA-alkyltransferase variant that forms covalent bonds with benzylguanine derivatives optimized for mammalian expression
   2423..2506    +  CDS            large T antigen (fragment): large T antigen from SV40 (simian virus 40)
   2529..2650    +  polyA_signal   SV40 poly(A) signal: SV40 polyadenylation signal
   2684..3112    -  rep_origin     f1 ori (sequence partly withheld): f1 bacteriophage origin of replication; arrow indicates direction of (+) strand synthesis
   3139..3243    +  promoter       AmpR promoter: bla
   3245..3602    +  promoter       SV40 promoter: SV40 enhancer and early promoter
   3637..4431    +  CDS            NeoR/KanR: aminoglycoside phosphotransferase from Tn5; aph(3')-II (or nptII); confers resistance to neomycin, kanamycin, and G418 (Geneticin®)
   4452..4604    +  CDS            ble (fragment): BLE_KLEPN - Experimental evidence at protein level: Swiss-Prot protein existence level 1. Binding protein with a strong affinity to the bleomycin family of antibiotics. Binds to CL990; an antimitotic-antibiotic compound. From Klebsiella pneumoniae.
   4663..4710    +  polyA_signal   HSV TK poly(A) signal: herpes simplex virus thymidine kinase polyadenylation signal (Cole and Stacy, 1985)
   4801..4817    -  polyA_signal   bGH poly(A) signal (fragment): bovine growth hormone polyadenylation signal
   5039..5627    +  rep_origin     ori: high-copy-number ColE1/pMB1/pBR322/pUC origin of replication
