[The description below was written by a language model from this plasmid's Addgene catalogue record and pLannotate feature annotations shown in this document.]
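Description:
pSNAP-CLC-SNAP is a 5,741 bp mammalian expression plasmid built on the Clontech pEYFP-N1 backbone, in which the EYFP coding sequence was removed and replaced with SNAP26m between the AgeI and NotI sites. It replicates in E. coli from a high-copy pUC-type origin and also carries an f1 origin. A single NeoR/KanR (Tn5 aminoglycoside phosphotransferase) cassette provides both selections. A bacterial bla-type promoter drives it for kanamycin resistance in bacteria, and the SV40 enhancer/early promoter with an HSV TK polyadenylation signal drives it for G418 selection in mammalian cells. The short ble, SV40 large T antigen and bGH poly(A) matches in the feature table are fragments, most likely backbone remnants or incidental annotation hits rather than functional parts.

The payload is mouse clathrin light chain A (Clta, LCa), cloned between KpnI and AgeI and flanked on both sides by SNAP-tag coding sequences. The annotated order is SNAP-tag, Clta, SNAP-tag, which the catalogue entry describes as N- and C-terminal fusions. The human CMV immediate-early enhancer and promoter drive expression, and the SV40 poly(A) signal terminates the transcript. The SNAP-tag is an engineered human O6-alkylguanine-DNA alkyltransferase that reacts covalently with benzylguanine derivatives, so cells expressing the fusion can be labelled with benzylguanine-conjugated dyes. Two tags per light chain would be expected to allow up to two dye molecules per protein, although the record does not state this rationale. The depositor notes an A9D substitution in the clathrin light chain, described as a natural variant that does not affect function. The associated publication concerns fast three-dimensional super-resolution imaging of live cells, which fits use of this construct to label clathrin-coated pits and vesicles for fluorescence imaging.
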