Addgene plasmid #38012: pSNAP-CLC-SNAP
Depositing lab: Xiaowei Zhuang. Depositing organization: Harvard University. Publication: Fast, three-dimensional super-resolution imaging of live cells. Jones SA, Shim SH, He J, Zhuang X. Nat Methods. 2011 Jun;8(6):499-508. Epub 2011 May 8. 10.1038/nmeth.1605 PubMed 21552254.
Backbone
  Vector backbone: pEYFP-N1
  Backbone manufacturer: Clontech
  Backbone size w/o insert (bp): 4700
  Total vector size (bp): 5741
  Modifications to backbone: EYFP coding sequence was removed and replaced with SNAP26 at sites AgeI (5') and Not1 (3').
  Vector type: Mammalian Expression, Bacterial Expression
  Selectable markers: Neomycin (select with G418)
Growth in bacteria
  Bacterial resistance: Kanamycin, 50 μg/mL
  Growth temperature: 37°C
  Growth strain: DH5alpha
  Copy number: High Copy
Gene/Insert
  Gene/Insert name: Clathrin, light polypeptide (LCa) (alt name: Clta)
  Species: M. musculus (mouse)
  Insert size (bp): 657
  GenBank ID: NM_001080385
  Entrez Gene: Clta (a.k.a. Lca)
  Promoter: CMV
  Tag / fusion protein: SNAP26m (C terminal on backbone); SNAP26m (N terminal on backbone)
  Cloning method: Restriction Enzyme; 5′ cloning site KpnI (not destroyed); 3′ cloning site AgeI (not destroyed)
  Sequencing primers: 5′ CMV promoter
Resource information
  A portion of this plasmid was derived from a plasmid made by: Clathrin light chain was a kind of gift of Dr. James H. Keen (Kimmel Cancer Center).
Terms and licenses: Academic/Nonprofit Terms; Industry Terms: Not Available to Industry
Depositor comments: Note: The clathrin light chain has an A9D amino acid residue substitution. This is a natural variant that does not affect protein function.
How to cite: pSNAP-CLC-SNAP was a gift from Xiaowei Zhuang (Addgene plasmid # 38012 ; http://n2t.net/addgene:38012 ; RRID:Addgene_38012)
