>Addgene plasmid #38012 | pSNAP-CLC-SNAP | addgene partial sequence | sequence record 124436 | CMV-F 5'-CGCAAATGGGCGGTAGGCGTG-3'
CTATATAAGCAGAGCTGGTTTAGTGAACCGTCAGATCCGCTAGCGCTACCGGACTCAGATCTCGAGGATG
GACAAAGACTGCGAAATGAAGCGCACCACCCTGGATAGCCCTCTGGGCAAGCTGGAACTGTCTGGGTGCG
AACAGGGCCTGCACGAGATCAAGCTGCTGGGCAAAGGAACATCTGCCGCCGACGCCGTGGAAGTGCCTGC
CCCAGCCGCCGTGCTGGGCGGACCAGAGCCACTGATGCAGGCCACCGCCTGGCTCAACGCCTACTTTCAC
CAGCCTGAGGCCATCGAGGAGTTCCCTGTGCCAGCCCTGCACCACCCAGTGTTCCAGCAGGAGAGCTTTA
CCCGCCAGGTGCTGTGGAAACTGCTGAAAGTGGTGAAGTTCGGAGAGGTCATCAGCTACCAGCAGCTGGC
CGCCCTGGCCGGCAATCCCGCCGCCACCGCCGCCGTGAAAACCGCCCTGAGCGGAAATCCCGTGCCCATT
CTGATCCCCTGCCACCGGGTGGTGTCTAGCTCTGGCGCCGTGGGGGGCTACGAGGGCGGGCTCGCCGTGA
AAGAGTGGCTGCTGGCCCACGAGGGCCACAGACTGGGCAAGCCTGGGCTGGGTATGAATTCTGCA
