>Addgene plasmid #38012 | pSNAP-CLC-SNAP | addgene partial sequence | sequence record 124439 | SV40pA-R 5'-GAAATTTGTGATGCTATTGC-3'
TTATAAGCTGCAATAAACAAGTTAACAACAACAATTGCATTCATTTTATGTTTCAGGTTCAGGGGGAGGT
GTGGGAGGTTTTTTAAAGCAAGTAAAACCTCTACAAATGTGGTATGGCTGATTATGATCTAGAGTCGCGG
CCGCTCAACCCAGCCCAGGCTTGCCCAGTCTGTGGCCCTCGTGGGCCAGCAGCCACTCTTTCACGGCGAG
CCCGCCCTCGTAGCCCCCCACGGCGCCAGAGCTAGACACCACCCGGTGGCAGGGGATCAGAATGGGCACG
GGATTTCCGCTCAGGGCGGTTTTCACGGCGGCGGTGGCGGCGGGATTGCCGGCCAGGGCGGCCAGCTGCT
GGTAGCTGATGACCTCTCCGAACTTCACCACTTTCAGCAGTTTCCACAGCACCTGGCGGGTAAAGCTCTC
CTGCTGGAACACTGGGTGGTGCAGGGCTGGCACAGGGAACTCCTCGATGGCCTCAGGCTGGTGAAAGTAG
GCGTTGAGCCAGGCGGTGGCCTGCATCAGTGGCTCTGGTCCGCCCAGCACGGCGGCTGGGGCAGGCACTT
CCACGGCGTCGGCGGCAGATGTTCCTTTGCCCAGCAGCTTGATCTCGTGCAGGCCCTGTTCGCACCCAGA
CAGTTCCAGCTTGCCCAGAGGGCTATCCAGGGTGGTGCGCTTCATTTCGCAGTCTTTGTCCATCACCGGT
GGGTGCACCAGGGGGGCCTGCTTCAGGGAGATGAGGACTGAGCGCATGCGAGAGACATCTTTGGCCTGTT
TGCTGGACTTGGGGTTAAAGTCACACAGGCGGGCCACCCGCTCCCACTCAGTGCCTGGGGATGACTC
